Addgene plasmid #235795: pME_G_0_1_017_5C7SF
Purpose: 5' Connector 7 Short Forward in the M1 position used to dictate position for lvl2 assembly
Depositing lab: Tobias Erb. Depositing organization: Max Planck Institute for Terrestrial Microbiology. Publication: A modular high-throughput approach for advancing synthetic biology in the chloroplast of Chlamydomonas. Inckemann RM, Chotel T, Burgis M, Brinkmann CK, Andreas L, Baumann J, Sharma P, Klose M, Barrett J, Ries F, Paczia N, Glatter T, Mackinder LCM, Willmund F, Erb TJ. Nat Plants. 2025 Nov;11(11):2332-2349. doi: 10.1038/s41477-025-02126-2. Epub 2025 Nov 3. PubMed 41184475.
Backbone
  Vector backbone: pME_Cp_UAV_GFP
  Backbone size w/o insert (bp): 2101
  Vector type: Synthetic Biology
Growth in bacteria
  Bacterial resistance: Chloramphenicol, 25 μg/mL
  Growth temperature: 37°C
  Growth strain: DH5alpha
  Copy number: High Copy
Gene/Insert
  Gene/Insert name: 5' Connector 7 Short Forward
  Species: Synthetic
  Insert size (bp): 19
  Mutation: none
  Cloning method: Restriction Enzyme; 5′ cloning site BsaI (destroyed during cloning); 3′ cloning site BsaI (destroyed during cloning)
  Sequencing primers: 5′ CGTATCACGAGGCAGAATTTC; 3′ CCTGCATAACGCGAAGTAATC
Terms and licenses: Academic/Nonprofit Terms; Industry Terms: Not Available to Industry
Depositor comments: Please visit https://doi.org/10.1101/2024.05.08.593163 for bioRxiv preprint.
How to cite: pME_G_0_1_017_5C7SF was a gift from Tobias Erb (Addgene plasmid # 235795 ; http://n2t.net/addgene:235795 ; RRID:Addgene_235795)
