[The description below was written by a language model from this plasmid's Addgene catalogue record and pLannotate feature annotations shown in this document.]
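Description:
pME_G_0_1_017_5C7SF is a small synthetic-biology part plasmid (about 2.1 kb) from a modular cloning toolkit developed for engineering the chloroplast of Chlamydomonas. It is built on the pME_Cp_UAV_GFP backbone; the name suggests a universal acceptor vector with a GFP dropout, although the record does not say so and no GFP sequence appears in the finished plasmid. It carries no expression cassette of its own. Its payload is a 19 bp synthetic sequence, "5' Connector 7 Short Forward", cloned through BsaI sites that were destroyed in the process, as is typical of Golden Gate-style Type IIS assembly.

According to the record, the connector occupies the M1 position and dictates where a unit is placed in a level 2 assembly. In other words, it acts as a positional adaptor that sets the order in which lower-level units are joined into multigene constructs, rather than encoding any function. The annotation software did not label the connector itself. It most likely lies in the short unannotated interval between the BioBrick prefix and suffix sequences, which marks the cloning site. That site is insulated by transcription terminators on both sides: a his operon terminator and a putative bacterial terminator.

The rest of the plasmid serves propagation in E. coli. A high-copy ColE1/pUC-type origin drives replication, and a chloramphenicol acetyltransferase gene under its native cat promoter, followed by the lambda t0 terminator, provides chloramphenicol selection. The feature table shows no chloroplast homology arms, algal markers or reporters, which fits its role as a storage and donor vector for hierarchical assembly.
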