Features (pLannotate 1.2.2; 8 found; start..end, strand, type, name):
    183..771     +  rep_origin     ori: high-copy-number ColE1/pMB1/pBR322/pUC origin of replication
    966..1023    -  terminator     his operon terminator: This putative transcriptin terminator from the E. coli his operon has a 2-bp deletion introduced during synthesis. Its efficiency has not been determined.
   1024..1043    -  misc_feature   BioBrick suffix: universal suffix for all parts
   1095..1116    -  misc_feature   BioBrick prefix: BioBrick prefix for parts that do not start with "ATG"
   1119..1162    +  terminator     bacterial terminator: putative bacterial transcription terminator
   1248..1345    +  promoter       cat promoter: promoter of the E. coli cat gene encoding chloramphenicol acetyltransferase
   1346..2002    +  CDS            cat: CAT_ECOLX - Experimental evidence at protein level: Swiss-Prot protein existence level 1. This enzyme is an effector of chloramphenicol resistance in bacteria. From Escherichia coli. This protein is used as a marker in many commonly used cloning vectors, such as pACYC184.
   2026..2120    +  terminator     lambda t0 terminator: transcription terminator from phage lambda
>Addgene plasmid #235795 | pME_G_0_1_017_5C7SF | addgene full sequence | sequence record 471423 | Addgene NGS Result
CCAAGCCTCGAGCTGTCAGACCAAGTTTACTCATATATACTTTAGATTGATTTAAAACTTCATTTTTAAT
TTAAAAGGATCTAGGTGAAGATCCTTTTTGATAATCTCATGACCAAAATCCCTTAACGTGAGTTTTCGTT
CCACTGAGCGTCAGACCCCGTAGAAAAGATCAAAGGATCTTCTTGAGATCCTTTTTTTCTGCGCGTAATC
TGCTGCTTGCAAACAAAAAAACCACCGCTACCAGCGGTGGTTTGTTTGCCGGATCAAGAGCTACCAACTC
TTTTTCCGAAGGTAACTGGCTTCAGCAGAGCGCAGATACCAAATACTGTTCTTCTAGTGTAGCCGTAGTT
AGGCCACCACTTCAAGAACTCTGTAGCACCGCCTACATACCTCGCTCTGCTAATCCTGTTACCAGTGGCT
GCTGCCAGTGGCGATAAGTCGTGTCTTACCGGGTTGGACTCAAGACGATAGTTACCGGATAAGGCGCAGC
GGTCGGGCTGAACGGGGGGTTCGTGCACACAGCCCAGCTTGGAGCGAACGACCTACACCGAACTGAGATA
CCTACAGCGTGAGCTATGAGAAAGCGCCACGCTTCCCGAAGGGAGAAAGGCGGACAGGTATCCGGTAAGC
GGCAGGGTCGGAACAGGAGAGCGCACGAGGGAGCTTCCAGGGGGAAACGCCTGGTATCTTTATAGTCCTG
TCGGGTTTCGCCACCTCTGACTTGAGCGTCGATTTTTGTGATGCTCGTCAGGGGGGCGGAGCCTGTGGAA
AAACGCCAGCAACGCGGCCTTTTTACGGTTCCTGGCCTTTTGCTGGCCTTTTGCTCACATGTTCTTTCCT
GCGTTATCCCCTGATTCTGTGGATAACCGTATTACCGCCTTTGAGTGAGCTGATACCGCTCGCCGCAGCC
GAACGACCGAGCGCAGCGAGTCAGTGAGCGAGGAAGCCTGCATAACGCGAAGTAATCTTTTCGGTTTTAA
AGAAAAAGGGCAGGGTGGTGACACCTTGCCCTTTTTTGCCGGACTGCAGCGGCCGCTACTAGTCGCGATG
AGTGGTCTCACTCCTACCCGAGACGTGTTCGAGACCACTCATCGCTCTAGAAGCGGCCGCGAATTCCAGA
AATCATCCTTAGCGAAAGCTAAGGATTTTTTTTATCTGAAATTCTGCCTCGTGATACGCCTATTTTTATA
GGTTAATGTCATGATAATAATGGTTTCTTAGACGTCAGGTGGCACTCGAGTTGATCGGGCACGTAAGAGG
TTCCAACTTTCACCATAATGAAATAAGATCACTACCGGGCGTATTTTTTGAGTTATCGAGATTTTCAGGA
GCTAAGGAAGCTAAAATGGAGAAAAAAATCACTGGATATACCACCGTTGATATATCCCAATGGCATCGTA
AAGAACATTTTGAGGCATTTCAGTCAGTTGCTCAATGTACCTATAACCAGACCGTTCAGCTGGATATTAC
GGCCTTTTTAAAGACCGTAAAGAAAAATAAGCACAAGTTTTATCCGGCCTTTATTCACATTCTTGCCCGC
CTGATGAATGCTCATCCGGAATTTCGTATGGCAATGAAAGACGGTGAGCTGGTGATATGGGATAGTGTTC
ACCCTTGTTACACCGTTTTCCATGAGCAAACTGAAACGTTTTCATCACTCTGGAGTGAATACCACGACGA
TTTCCGGCAGTTTCTACACATATATTCGCAAGATGTGGCGTGTTACGGTGAAAACCTGGCCTATTTCCCT
AAAGGGTTTATTGAGAATATGTTTTTCGTATCAGCCAATCCCTGGGTGAGTTTCACCAGTTTTGATTTAA
ACGTGGCCAATATGGACAACTTCTTCGCCCCCGTTTTCACCATGGGCAAATATTATACGCAAGGCGACAA
GGTGCTGATGCCGCTGGCGATTCAGGTTCATCATGCCGTTTGTGATGGCTTCCATGTCGGCAGAATGCTT
AATGAATTACAACAGTACTGCGACGAGTGGCAGGGCGGGGCGTAATTTGATATCGAGCTCGCTTGGACTC
CTGTTGATAGATCCAGTAATGACCTCAGAACTCCATCTGGATTTGTTCAGAACGCTCGGTTGCCGCCGGG
CGTTTTTTATTGGTGAGAAT
